>Addgene plasmid #191292 | pTETDuet_M42FG121VDHFR_Q33STS | addgene full sequence | sequence record 395385 | Addgene NGS Result
CTTAAGTCGAACAGAAAGTAATCGTATTGTACATCCCTATCAGTGATAGAGATTGACATCCCTATCAGTG
ATAGAGATACTGAGCACATCAGCAGGACGCACTGACCGAATTCATTAAAGAGGAGAAAGGTACCATGCTG
CAGATCTCATGAAACAGTACCTGGAGCTGATGCAAAAAGTTCTGGATGAGGGTACCCAGAAAAACGACCG
CACGGGTACCGGAACGCTGAGCATTTTTGGCCATTCGATGCGTTTTAACCTGCAGGACGGATTCCCGCTG
GTTACGACCAAACGCTGCCACCTGCGTAGCATTATTCATGAGCTGCTGTGGTTTCTGCAAGGTGACACTA
ACATCGCGTATCTGCACGAAAACAATGTGACGATCTGGGATGAATGGGCCGATGAAAACGGCGATCTGGG
CCCAGTGTATGGTAAACAGTGGCGCGCCTGGCCAACGCCAGATGGCCGCCACATCGATCAGATCACGACC
GTGCTGAATCAACTGAAAAACGACCCGGACAGCCGCCGCATTATTGTTTCCGCGTGGAATGTGGGTGAAC
TGGATAAAATGGCGCTGGCGCCGTGCCATGCATTCTTCCAGTTTTACGTTGCGGACGGTAAGCTGAGCTG
TCAACTTTATCAGCGCAGCTGCGATGTTTTCCTCGGCCTGCCGTTCAATATCGCCAGCTACGCGTTACTG
GTGCATATGATGGCGCAGCAGTGCGACCTGGAGGTGGGTGATTTTGTCTGGACCGGCGGTGATACCCACC
TGTACAGCAACCATATGGACCAAACGCATCTGCAATTGAGCCGTGAGCCGCGTCCGCTGCCGAAACTGAT
TATTAAGCGCAAACCCGAGAGCATCTTTGACTATCGTTTCGAAGACTTCGAGATTGAAGGCTACGATCCG
CACCCGGGTATCAAAGCGCCGGTGGCTATCTAACTCGAGTCTGGTAAAGAAACCGCTGCTGCGAAATTTG
AACGCCAGCACATGGACTCGTCTACTAGCGCAGCTTAATTAACCTAGGCTGCTGCCACCGCTGAGCAATA
ACTAGCATAACCCCTTGGGGCCTCTAAACGGGTCTTGAGGGGTTTTTTGCTGAAACCTCAGGCATTTGAG
AAGCACACGGTCACACTGCTTCCGGTAGTCAATAAACCGGTAAACCAGCAATAGACATAAGCGGCTATTT
AACGACCCTGCCCTGAACCGACGACCGGGTCGAATTTGCTTTCGAATTTCTGCCATTCATCCGCTTATTA
TCACTTATTCAGGCGTAGCAACCAGGCGTTTAAGGGCACCAATAACTGCCTTAAAAAAATTACGCCCCGC
CCTGCCACTCATCGCAGTACTGTTGTAATTCATTAAGCATTCTGCCGACATGGAAGCCATCACAAACGGC
ATGATGAACCTGAATCGCCAGCGGCATCAGCACCTTGTCGCCTTGCGTATAATATTTGCCCATAGTGAAA
ACGGGGGCGAAGAAGTTGTCCATATTGGCCACGTTTAAATCAAAACTGGTGAAACTCACCCAGGGATTGG
CTGAGACGAAAAACATATTCTCAATAAACCCTTTAGGGAAATAGGCCAGGTTTTCACCGTAACACGCCAC
ATCTTGCGAATATATGTGTAGAAACTGCCGGAAATCGTCGTGGTATTCACTCCAGAGCGATGAAAACGTT
TCAGTTTGCTCATGGAAAACGGTGTAACAAGGGTGAACACTATCCCATATCACCAGCTCACCGTCTTTCA
TTGCCATACGGAACTCCGGATGAGCATTCATCAGGCGGGCAAGAATGTGAATAAAGGCCGGATAAAACTT
GTGCTTATTTTTCTTTACGGTCTTTAAAAAGGCCGTAATATCCAGCTGAACGGTCTGGTTATAGGTACAT
TGAGCAACTGACTGAAATGCCTCAAAATGTTCTTTACGATGCCATTGGGATATATCAACGGTGGTATATC
CAGTGATTTTTTTCTCCATTTTAGCTTCCTTAGCTCCTGAAAATCTCGATAACTCAAAAAATACGCCCGG
TAGTGATCTTATTTCATTATGGTGAAAGTTGGAACCTCTTACGTGCCGATCAACGTCTCATTTTCGCCAA
AAGTTGGCCCAGGGCTTCCCGGTATCAACAGGGACACCAGGATTTATTTATTCTGCGAAGTGATCTTCCG
TCACAGGTATTTATTCGGCGCAAAGTGCGTCGGGTGATGCTGCCAACTTACTGATTTAGTGTATGATGGT
GTTTTTGAGGTGCTCCAGTGGCTTCTGTTTCTATCAGCTGTCCCTCCTGTTCAGCTACTGACGGGGTGGT
GCGTAACGGCAAAAGCACCGCCGGACATCAGCGCTAGCGGAGTGTATACTGGCTTACTATGTTGGCACTG
ATGAGGGTGTCAGTGAAGTGCTTCATGTGGCAGGAGAAAAAAGGCTGCACCGGTGCGTCAGCAGAATATG
TGATACAGGATATATTCCGCTTCCTCGCTCACTGACTCGCTACGCTCGGTCGTTCGACTGCGGCGAGCGG
AAATGGCTTACGAACGGGGCGGAGATTTCCTGGAAGATGCCAGGAAGATACTTAACAGGGAAGTGAGAGG
GCCGCGGCAAAGCCGTTTTTCCATAGGCTCCGCCCCCCTGACAAGCATCACGAAATCTGACGCTCAAATC
AGTGGTGGCGAAACCCGACAGGACTATAAAGATACCAGGCGTTTCCCCCTGGCGGCTCCCTCGTGCGCTC
TCCTGTTCCTGCCTTTCGGTTTACCGGTGTCATTCCGCTGTTATGGCCGCGTTTGTCTCATTCCACGCCT
GACACTCAGTTCCGGGTAGGCAGTTCGCTCCAAGCTGGACTGTATGCACGAACCCCCCGTTCAGTCCGAC
CGCTGCGCCTTATCCGGTAACTATCGTCTTGAGTCCAACCCGGAAAGACATGCAAAAGCACCACTGGCAG
CAGCCACTGGTAATTGATTTAGAGGAGTTAGTCTTGAAGTCATGCGCCGGTTAAGGCTAAACTGAAAGGA
CAAGTTTTGGTGACTGCGCTCCTCCAAGCCAGTTACCTCGGTTCAAAGAGTTGGTAGCTCAGAGAACCTT
CGAAAAACCGCCCTGCAAGGCGGTTTTTTCGTTTTCAGAGCAAGAGATTACGCGCAGACCAAAACGATCT
CAAGAAGATCATCTTATTAATCAGATAAAATATTTCTAGATTTCAGTGCAATTTATCTCTTCAAATGTAG
CACCTGAAGTCAGCCCCATACGATATAAGTTGTAATTCTCATGTTAGTCATGCCCCGCGCCCACCGGAAG
GAGCTGACTGGGTTGAAGGCTCTCAAGGGCATCGGTCGAGATCCCGGTGCCTAATGAGTGAGCTAACTTA
CATTAATTGCGTTGCGCTCACTGCCCGCTTTCCAGTCGGGAAACCTGTCGTGCCAGCTGCATTAATGAAT
CGGCCAACGCGCGGGGAGAGGCGGTTTGCGTATTGGGCGCCAGGGTGGTTTTTCTTTTCACCAGTGAGAC
GGGCAACAGCTGATTGCCCTTCACCGCCTGGCCCTGAGAGAGTTGCAGCAAGCGGTCCACGCTGGTTTGC
CCCAGCAGGCGAAAATCCTGTTTGATGGTGGTTAACGGCGGGATATAACATGAGCTGTCTTCGGTATCGT
CGTATCCCACTACCGAGATGTCCGCACCAACGCGCAGCCCGGACTCGGTAATGGCGCGCATTGCGCCCAG
CGCCATCTGATCGTTGGCAACCAGCATCGCAGTGGGAACGATGCCCTCATTCAGCATTTGCATGGTTTGT
TGAAAACCGGACATGGCACTCCAGTCGCCTTCCCGTTCCGCTATCGGCTGAATTTGATTGCGAGTGAGAT
ATTTATGCCAGCCAGCCAGACGCAGACGCGCCGAGACAGAACTTAATGGGCCCGCTAACAGCGCGATTTG
CTGGTGACCCAATGCGACCAGATGCTCCACGCCCAGTCGCGTACCGTCTTCATGGGAGAAAATAATACTG
TTGATGGGTGTCTGGTCAGAGACATCAAGAAATAACGCCGGAACATTAGTGCAGGCAGCTTCCACAGCAA
TGGCATCCTGGTCATCCAGCGGATAGTTAATGATCAGCCCACTGACGCGTTGCGCGAGAAGATTGTGCAC
CGCCGCTTTACAGGCTTCGACGCCGCTTCGTTCTACCATCGACACCACCACGCTGGCACCCAGTTGATCG
GCGCGAGATTTAATCGCCGCGACAATTTGCGACGGCGCGTGCAGGGCCAGACTGGAGGTGGCAACGCCAA
TCAGCAACGACTGTTTGCCCGCCAGTTGTTGTGCCACGCGGTTGGGAATGTAATTCAGCTCCGCCATCGC
CGCTTCCACTTTTTCCCGCGTTTTCGCAGAAACGTGGCTGGCCTGGTTCACCACGCGGGAAACGGTCTGA
TAAGAGACACCGGCATACTCTGCGACATCGTATAACGTTACTGGTTTCACATTCACCACCCTGAATTGAC
TCTCTTCCGGGCGCTATCATGCCATACCGCGAAAGGTTTTGCGCCATTCGATGGTGTCCGGGATCTCGAC
GCTCTCCCTTATGCGACTCCTGCATTAGGAAATTAATACGACTCACTATAGGGGAATTGTGAGCGGATAA
CAATTCCCCTGTAGAAATAATTTTGTTTAACTTTAATAAGGAGATATACCATGATCAGTCTGATTGCGGC
GTTAGCGGTAGATCGCGTTATCGGCATGGAAAACGCCATGCCGTGGAACCTGCCTGCCGATCTCGCCTGG
TTTAAACGCAACACCTTAAATAAACCCGTGATTTTTGGCCGCCATACCTGGGAATCAATCGGTCGTCCGT
TGCCAGGACGCAAAAATATTATCCTCAGCAGTCAACCGGGTACGGACGATCGCGTAACGTGGGTGAAGTC
GGTGGATGAAGCCATCGCGGCGTGTGGTGACGTACCAGAAATCATGGTGATTGGCGGCGGTCGCGTTTAT
GAACAGTTCTTGCCAAAAGCGCAAAAACTGTATCTGACGCATATCGACGCAGAAGTGGAAGTCGACACCC
ATTTCCCGGATTACGAGCCGGATGACTGGGAATCGGTATTCAGCGAATTCCACGATGCTGATGCGCAGAA
CTCTCACAGCTATTGCTTTGAGATTCTGGAGCGGCGGTAACAGGCGTCGACAAGCTTGCGGCCGCATAAT
G
Features (pLannotate 1.2.2; 19 found; start..end, strand, type, name):
     34..107     +  promoter       PLtetO-1 promoter: modified phage lambda PL promoter with tet operator sites (Lutz and Bujard, 1997)
    149..940     +  CDS            thyA: TYSY_ECO57 - Experimental evidence at protein level: Swiss-Prot protein existence level 1. Catalyzes the reductive methylation of 2'-deoxyuridine-5'- monophosphate (dUMP) to 2'-deoxythymidine-5'-monophosphate (dTMP) while utilizing 5,10-methylenetetrahydrofolate (mTHF) as the methyl donor and reductant in the reaction, yielding dihydrofolate (DHF) as a by- product. This enzymatic reaction provides an intracellular de novo source of dTMP, an essential precursor for DNA biosynthesis. From Escherichia coli O157:H7.
    956..997     +  CDS            S-Tag (fragment): affinity and epitope tag derived from pancreatic ribonuclease A
   1027..1044    +  CDS            SET1 (fragment): solubility-enhancement tag derived from T7 phage gene 10B
   1052..1099    +  terminator     T7 terminator: transcription terminator for bacteriophage T7 RNA polymerase
   1323..1979    -  CDS            cat: CAT_ECOLX - Experimental evidence at protein level: Swiss-Prot protein existence level 1. This enzyme is an effector of chloramphenicol resistance in bacteria. From Escherichia coli. This protein is used as a marker in many commonly used cloning vectors, such as pACYC184.
   1980..2082    -  promoter       cat promoter: promoter of the E. coli cat gene encoding chloramphenicol acetyltransferase
   2203..2346    +  mobile_element IS1 (fragment): prokaryotic transposable element IS1
   2465..2520    -  rep_origin     RSF ori (fragment): Plasmids containing the RSF 1030 origin of replication can be propagated in E. coli cells that contain additional plasmids with compatible origins.
   2608..3153    -  rep_origin     p15A ori: Plasmids containing the medium-copy-number p15A origin of replication can be propagated in E. coli cells that contain a second plasmid with the ColE1 origin.
   3265..3329    -  CDS            TcR (fragment): tetracycline efflux protein; tet; confers resistance to tetracycline
   3344..3365    -  protein_bind   CAP binding site: CAP binding activates transcription in the presence of cAMP. E. coli catabolite activator protein
   3378..4460    -  CDS            lacI: lac repressor; lacI; The lac repressor binds to the lac operator to inhibit transcription in E. coli. This inhibition can be relieved by adding lactose or isopropyl-β-D-thiogalactopyranoside (IPTG).
   4461..4538    -  promoter       lacI promoter: lacI
   4546..4581    -  CDS            TcR (fragment): tetracycline efflux protein; tet; confers resistance to tetracycline
   4584..4602    +  promoter       T7 promoter: promoter for bacteriophage T7 RNA polymerase
   4603..4627    +  protein_bind   lac operator: The lac repressor binds to the lac operator to inhibit transcription in E. coli. This inhibition can be relieved by adding lactose or isopropyl-β-D-thiogalactopyranoside (IPTG). lac repressor encoded by lacI
   4642..4664    +  RBS            RBS: efficient ribosome binding site from bacteriophage T7 gene 10 (Olins and Rangwala, 1989)
   4671..5150    +  CDS            ecDHFR: E. coli dihydrofolate reductase; folA
