[The description below was written by a language model from this plasmid's Addgene catalogue record and pLannotate feature annotations shown in this document.]
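Description:
pTETDuet_M42FG121VDHFR_Q33STS is a 5.2 kb bacterial expression plasmid on the pTET-duet backbone, built to co-express two E. coli folate-pathway enzymes from a single vector. It replicates from a p15A origin, which is compatible with ColE1-type plasmids, and is catalogued as low copy. Selection is by chloramphenicol through a cat gene driven by its own promoter. The annotation also picks up short fragments of an RSF origin, IS1 and a tetracycline resistance gene. These appear to be backbone remnants rather than functional parts.

The payload consists of two expression units in the same orientation. The first uses a T7 promoter with an adjacent lac operator and the T7 gene 10 ribosome binding site to drive folA, which encodes dihydrofolate reductase (DHFR) carrying the M42F and G121V substitutions. A lacI gene with its own promoter supplies the repressor that acts at this operator. The second unit places thyA, encoding thymidylate synthase with the Q33S substitution, under the PLtetO-1 promoter, a lambda PL derivative containing tet operator sites. No tet repressor gene is annotated on the plasmid. Downstream of thyA lie fragments of an S-tag and a SET1 tag, followed by a T7 terminator; the record does not say whether these tag remnants are translated as part of the protein.

Thymidylate synthase consumes methylenetetrahydrofolate and produces dihydrofolate, which DHFR then reduces, so the two activities are metabolically coupled. Pairing defined mutant alleles of both enzymes on one plasmid fits the associated study of the genetic landscape of this metabolic interaction, where combinations of variants can be compared in bacteria.
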