Addgene plasmid #191292: pTETDuet_M42FG121VDHFR_Q33STS
Purpose: Bacterial co-expression of E. coli folA (Dihydrofolate Reductase) and E. coli thyA (Thymidylate Synthase)
Depositing lab: Kimberly Reynolds. Depositing organization: University of Texas Southwestern Medical Center. Publication: The genetic landscape of a metabolic interaction. Nguyen TN, Ingle C, Thompson S, Reynolds KA. Nat Commun. 2024 Apr 18;15(1):3351. doi: 10.1038/s41467-024-47671-0. PubMed 38637543.
Backbone
  Vector backbone: pTET-duet
  Vector type: Bacterial Expression
Growth in bacteria
  Bacterial resistance: Chloramphenicol, 25 μg/mL
  Growth temperature: 30°C
  Growth strain: DH5alpha
  Copy number: Low Copy
Gene/Insert
  Gene/Insert name: folA, thyA (alt names: DHFR; TS)
  Species: E. coli
  Mutation: M42F/G121V DHFR, Q33S TYMS
  Promoter: T7 (folA), Tet (thyA)
  Cloning method: Restriction Enzyme; 5′ cloning site EcoNI (not destroyed); 3′ cloning site NotI (not destroyed)
  Sequencing primers: 5′ _GGATCTCGACGCTCTCCCTT; 3′ _CCGCTGAGCAATAACTAGC
Terms and licenses: Academic/Nonprofit Terms; Industry Terms: Not Available to Industry
Depositor comments: Please visit https://doi.org/10.1101/2023.05.28.542639 for bioRxiv preprint.
How to cite: pTETDuet_M42FG121VDHFR_Q33STS was a gift from Kimberly Reynolds (Addgene plasmid # 191292 ; http://n2t.net/addgene:191292 ; RRID:Addgene_191292)
